Addgene plasmid #102886: PB-CAG-DDdCas9VPH-T2A-GFP-IRES-Neo
Purpose: PiggyBac transposon system construct with constitutive CAG promoter expression of TMP inducible DDdCas9VP192-p65-HSF1 activator followed by T2A-EGFP as a reporter and IRES-Neo as selection
Depositing lab: Timo Otonkoski. Depositing organization: University of Helsinki. Publication: Human pluripotent reprogramming with CRISPR activators. Weltner J, Balboa D, Katayama S, Bespalov M, Krjutskov K, Jouhilahti EM, Trokovic R, Kere J, Otonkoski T. Nat Commun. 2018 Jul 6;9(1):2643. doi: 10.1038/s41467-018-05067-x. PubMed 29980666.
Backbone
  Vector backbone: PB-CAG
  Vector type: Mammalian Expression, CRISPR
  Selectable markers: Neomycin (select with G418)
Growth in bacteria
  Bacterial resistance: Ampicillin, 100 μg/mL
  Growth temperature: 37°C
  Growth strain: DH5alpha
  Copy number: High Copy
Gene/Insert
  Gene/Insert name: DDdCas9VP192-p65-HSF1-T2A-GFP-IRES-Neo
  Mutation: D10A, H840A
  Promoter: CAG
  Cloning method: Restriction Enzyme; 5′ cloning site unknown (unknown if destroyed); 3′ cloning site unknown (unknown if destroyed)
  Sequencing primers: 5′ unknown
Terms and licenses: Academic/Nonprofit Terms; Industry Terms: Not Available to Industry
How to cite: PB-CAG-DDdCas9VPH-T2A-GFP-IRES-Neo was a gift from Timo Otonkoski (Addgene plasmid # 102886 ; http://n2t.net/addgene:102886 ; RRID:Addgene_102886)
