[The description below was written by a language model from this plasmid's Addgene catalogue record and pLannotate feature annotations shown in this document.]
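Description:
PB-CAG-DDdCas9VPH-T2A-GFP-IRES-Neo is a 14.6 kb mammalian expression plasmid for CRISPR activation, built on a PB-CAG piggyBac transposon backbone. It is propagated in E. coli as a high-copy plasmid with a ColE1/pUC-type origin and ampicillin resistance (bla). It also carries an f1 origin and leftover cloning-vector elements: lac promoter/operator fragments, T3 and T7 promoters, a lacZα fragment and an attR1 Gateway site. The automated feature table does not annotate the piggyBac terminal repeats themselves, so the transposon boundaries rest on the catalogue description. Such a cassette is normally integrated into the genome by co-delivering a piggyBac transposase.

The payload is a single long transcript driven by the constitutive CAG promoter (CMV enhancer, chicken β-actin promoter and chimeric intron) and terminated by a bGH polyadenylation signal. It begins with an E. coli DHFR-derived destabilisation domain, which targets the fusion protein for degradation unless it is stabilised by trimethoprim (TMP), making activator levels drug-inducible despite constitutive transcription. An HA epitope fragment follows. Next comes Streptococcus pyogenes Cas9 carrying the D10A and H840A mutations, which abolish nuclease activity (dCas9). This is fused to four tandem VP48 blocks (together VP192), a p65 (RelA) activation fragment and the HSF1 activation domain.

According to the catalogue description, a T2A peptide then releases EGFP as a separate reporter of expression; the T2A is not annotated in the feature table. An EMCV IRES drives translation of the neomycin resistance gene, allowing G418 selection of stably transposed cells. Guide RNAs must be supplied separately. The associated publication used CRISPR activators of this type to switch on endogenous genes for human pluripotent reprogramming.
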