Features (pLannotate 1.2.2; 34 found; start..end, strand, type, name):
     24..128     +  promoter       AmpR promoter: bla
    129..989     +  CDS            AmpR: β-lactamase; bla; confers resistance to ampicillin, carbenicillin, and related antibiotics
   1160..1748    +  rep_origin     ori: high-copy-number ColE1/pMB1/pBR322/pUC origin of replication
   1931..2023    +  CDS            lacI (fragment): lac repressor; lacI; The lac repressor binds to the lac operator to inhibit transcription in E. coli. This inhibition can be relieved by adding lactose or isopropyl-β-D-thiogalactopyranoside (IPTG).
   2036..2057    +  protein_bind   CAP binding site: CAP binding activates transcription in the presence of cAMP. E. coli catabolite activator protein
   2072..2102    +  promoter       lac promoter: promoter for the E. coli lac operon
   2106..2128    +  protein_bind   lac operator (fragment): The lac repressor binds to the lac operator to inhibit transcription in E. coli. This inhibition can be relieved by adding lactose or isopropyl-β-D-thiogalactopyranoside (IPTG). lac repressor encoded by lacI
   2171..2189    +  promoter       T3 promoter: promoter for bacteriophage T3 RNA polymerase
   2540..2843    +  enhancer       CMV enhancer: human cytomegalovirus immediate early enhancer
   2845..3122    +  promoter       chicken β-actin promoter: No description available
   3123..4139    +  intron         chimeric intron: chimera between introns from chicken β-actin and rabbit β-globin
   4206..4681    +  CDS            ecDHFR (fragment): E. coli dihydrofolate reductase; folA
   4707..4734    +  CDS            3xHA (fragment): three tandem HA epitope tags
   4767..8867    +  CDS            Cas9: Cas9 (Csn1) endonuclease from the Streptococcus pyogenes Type II CRISPR/Cas system generates RNA-guided double strand breaks in DNA
   8928..9038    +  CDS            VP48: 3 tandem repeats of the minimal activation domain of herpes simplex virus VP16 (Cheng et al., 2013)
   9090..9200    +  CDS            VP48: 3 tandem repeats of the minimal activation domain of herpes simplex virus VP16 (Cheng et al., 2013)
   9252..9362    +  CDS            VP48: 3 tandem repeats of the minimal activation domain of herpes simplex virus VP16 (Cheng et al., 2013)
   9414..9524    +  CDS            VP48: 3 tandem repeats of the minimal activation domain of herpes simplex virus VP16 (Cheng et al., 2013)
   9573..10115   +  CDS            Rela (fragment): TF65_MOUSE - Also known as Nfkb3. Experimental evidence at protein level: Swiss-Prot protein existence level 1. NF-kappa-B is a pleiotropic transcription factor present in almost all cell types and is the endpoint of a series of signal transduction events that are initiated by a vast array of stimuli related to many biological processes such as inflammation, immunity, differentiation, cell growth, tumorigenesis and apoptosis. NF-kappa-B is a homo- or heterodimeric complex formed by the Rel-like domain- containing proteins RELA/p65, RELB, NFKB1/p105, NFKB1/p50, REL and NFKB2/p52. The heterodime
  10140..10511   +  CDS            HSF1: C-terminal activation domain from the human heat shock transcription factor HSF1
  10593..11312   +  CDS            EGFP: the original enhanced GFP (Yang et al., 1996) mammalian codon-optimized
  11445..11907   +  misc_feature   IRES: internal ribosome entry site (IRES) of the encephalomyocarditis virus (EMCV)
  11926..12715   +  CDS            NeoR/KanR (fragment): aminoglycoside phosphotransferase from Tn5; aph(3')-II (or nptII); confers resistance to neomycin, kanamycin, and G418 (Geneticin®)
  12722..12790   +  CDS            ble (fragment): BLE_KLEPN - Experimental evidence at protein level: Swiss-Prot protein existence level 1. Binding protein with a strong affinity to the bleomycin family of antibiotics. Binds to CL990; an antimitotic-antibiotic compound. From Klebsiella pneumoniae.
  12886..12957   +  CDS            Mos (fragment): MOS_MOUSE - Experimental evidence at transcript level: Swiss-Prot protein existence level 2. From Mus musculus (Mouse).
  13023..13247   +  polyA_signal   bGH poly(A) signal: bovine growth hormone polyadenylation signal
  13316..13338   -  protein_bind   lac operator (fragment): The lac repressor binds to the lac operator to inhibit transcription in E. coli. This inhibition can be relieved by adding lactose or isopropyl-β-D-thiogalactopyranoside (IPTG). lac repressor encoded by lacI
  13342..13372   -  promoter       lac promoter: promoter for the E. coli lac operon
  13387..13408   -  protein_bind   CAP binding site: CAP binding activates transcription in the presence of cAMP. E. coli catabolite activator protein
  13421..13460   -  CDS            lacI (fragment): lac repressor; lacI; The lac repressor binds to the lac operator to inhibit transcription in E. coli. This inhibition can be relieved by adding lactose or isopropyl-β-D-thiogalactopyranoside (IPTG).
  13467..13591   -  protein_bind   attR1: mutant version of attR; recombination site for the Gateway® LR reaction LR Clonase™
  13945..13963   -  promoter       T7 promoter: promoter for bacteriophage T7 RNA polymerase
  13971..14126   +  CDS            lacZα (fragment): LacZα fragment of β-galactosidase; lacZ fragment
  14131..14559   +  rep_origin     f1 ori (sequence partly withheld): f1 bacteriophage origin of replication; arrow indicates direction of (+) strand synthesis
>Addgene plasmid #102886 | PB-CAG-DDdCas9VPH-T2A-GFP-IRES-Neo | depositor full sequence | sequence record 194712 | PB-CAG-DDdCas9VPH-T2A-GFP-IRES-Neo sequence 14588 bps
GTGGCACTTTTCGGGGAAATGTGCGCGGAACCCCTATTTGTTTATTTTTCTAAATACATTCAAATATGTA
TCCGCTCATGAGACAATAACCCTGATAAATGCTTCAATAATATTGAAAAAGGAAGAGTATGAGTATTCAA
CATTTCCGTGTCGCCCTTATTCCCTTTTTTGCGGCATTTTGCCTTCCTGTTTTTGCTCACCCAGAAACGC
TGGTGAAAGTAAAAGATGCTGAAGATCAGTTGGGTGCACGAGTGGGTTACATCGAACTGGATCTCAACAG
CGGTAAGATCCTTGAGAGTTTTCGCCCCGAAGAACGTTTTCCAATGATGAGCACTTTTAAAGTTCTGCTA
TGTGGCGCGGTATTATCCCGTATTGACGCCGGGCAAGAGCAACTCGGTCGCCGCATACACTATTCTCAGA
ATGACTTGGTTGAGTACTCACCAGTCACAGAAAAGCATCTTACGGATGGCATGACAGTAAGAGAATTATG
CAGTGCTGCCATAACCATGAGTGATAACACTGCGGCCAACTTACTTCTGACAACGATCGGAGGACCGAAG
GAGCTAACCGCTTTTTTGCACAACATGGGGGATCATGTAACTCGCCTTGATCGTTGGGAACCGGAGCTGA
ATGAAGCCATACCAAACGACGAGCGTGACACCACGATGCCTGTAGCAATGGCAACAACGTTGCGCAAACT
ATTAACTGGCGAACTACTTACTCTAGCTTCCCGGCAACAATTAATAGACTGGATGGAGGCGGATAAAGTT
GCAGGACCACTTCTGCGCTCGGCCCTTCCGGCTGGCTGGTTTATTGCTGATAAATCTGGAGCCGGTGAGC
GTGGGTCTCGCGGTATCATTGCAGCACTGGGGCCAGATGGTAAGCCCTCCCGTATCGTAGTTATCTACAC
GACGGGGAGTCAGGCAACTATGGATGAACGAAATAGACAGATCGCTGAGATAGGTGCCTCACTGATTAAG
CATTGGTAACTGTCAGACCAAGTTTACTCATATATACTTTAGATTGATTTAAAACTTCATTTTTAATTTA
AAAGGATCTAGGTGAAGATCCTTTTTGATAATCTCATGACCAAAATCCCTTAACGTGAGTTTTCGTTCCA
CTGAGCGTCAGACCCCGTAGAAAAGATCAAAGGATCTTCTTGAGATCCTTTTTTTCTGCGCGTAATCTGC
TGCTTGCAAACAAAAAAACCACCGCTACCAGCGGTGGTTTGTTTGCCGGATCAAGAGCTACCAACTCTTT
TTCCGAAGGTAACTGGCTTCAGCAGAGCGCAGATACCAAATACTGTCCTTCTAGTGTAGCCGTAGTTAGG
CCACCACTTCAAGAACTCTGTAGCACCGCCTACATACCTCGCTCTGCTAATCCTGTTACCAGTGGCTGCT
GCCAGTGGCGATAAGTCGTGTCTTACCGGGTTGGACTCAAGACGATAGTTACCGGATAAGGCGCAGCGGT
CGGGCTGAACGGGGGGTTCGTGCACACAGCCCAGCTTGGAGCGAACGACCTACACCGAACTGAGATACCT
ACAGCGTGAGCTATGAGAAAGCGCCACGCTTCCCGAAGGGAGAAAGGCGGACAGGTATCCGGTAAGCGGC
AGGGTCGGAACAGGAGAGCGCACGAGGGAGCTTCCAGGGGGAAACGCCTGGTATCTTTATAGTCCTGTCG
GGTTTCGCCACCTCTGACTTGAGCGTCGATTTTTGTGATGCTCGTCAGGGGGGCGGAGCCTATGGAAAAA
CGCCAGCAACGCGGCCTTTTTACGGTTCCTGGCCTTTTGCTGGCCTTTTGCTCACATGTTCTTTCCTGCG
TTATCCCCTGATTCTGTGGATAACCGTATTACCGCCTTTGAGTGAGCTGATACCGCTCGCCGCAGCCGAA
CGACCGAGCGCAGCGAGTCAGTGAGCGAGGAAGCGGAAGAGCGCCCAATACGCAAACCGCCTCTCCCCGC
GCGTTGGCCGATTCATTAATGCAGCTGGCACGACAGGTTTCCCGACTGGAAAGCGGGCAGTGAGCGCAAC
GCAATTAATGTGAGTTAGCTCACTCATTAGGCACCCCAGGCTTTACACTTTATGCTTCCGGCTCGTATGT
TGTGTGGAATTGTGAGCGGATAACAATTTCACACAGGAAACAGCTATGACCATGATTACGCCAAGCGCGC
AATTAACCCTCACTAAAGGGAACAAAAGCTGGATTAATTAAGCGGCCGCATACGCGTATACTAGATTAAC
CCTAGAAAGATAATCATATTGTGACGTACGTTAAAGATAATCATGCGTAAAATTGACGCATGTGTTTTAT
CGGTCTGTATATCGAGGTTTATTTATTAATTTGAATAGATATTAAGTTTTATTATATTTACACTTACATA
CTAATAATAAATTCAACAAACAATTTATTTATGTTTATTTATTTATTAAAAAAAAACAAAAACTCAAAAT
TTCTTCTATAAAGTAACAAAACTTTTAACTAGTTATTAATAGTAATCAATTACGGGGTCATTAGTTCATA
GCCCATATATGGAGTTCCGCGTTACATAACTTACGGTAAATGGCCCGCCTGGCTGACCGCCCAACGACCC
CCGCCCATTGACGTCAATAATGACGTATGTTCCCATAGTAACGCCAATAGGGACTTTCCATTGACGTCAA
TGGGTGGAGTATTTACGGTAAACTGCCCACTTGGCAGTACATCAAGTGTATCATATGCCAAGTACGCCCC
CTATTGACGTCAATGACGGTAAATGGCCCGCCTGGCATTATGCCCAGTACATGACCTTATGGGACTTTCC
TACTTGGCAGTACATCTACGTATTAGTCATCGCTATTACCATGGTCGAGGTGAGCCCCACGTTCTGCTTC
ACTCTCCCCATCTCCCCCCCCTCCCCACCCCCAATTTTGTATTTATTTATTTTTTAATTATTTTGTGCAG
CGATGGGGGCGGGGGGGGGGGGGGGGCGCGCGCCAGGCGGGGCGGGGCGGGGCGAGGGGCGGGGCGGGGC
GAGGCGGAGAGGTGCGGCGGCAGCCAATCAGAGCGGCGCGCTCCGAAAGTTTCCTTTTATGGCGAGGCGG
CGGCGGCGGCGGCCCTATAAAAAGCGAAGCGCGCGGCGGGCGGGAGTCGCTGCGCGCTGCCTTCGCCCCG
TGCCCCGCTCCGCCGCCGCCTCGCGCCGCCCGCCCCGGCTCTGACTGACCGCGTTACTCCCACAGGTGAG
CGGGCGGGACGGCCCTTCTCCTCCGGGCTGTAATTAGCGCTTGGTTTAATGACGGCTTGTTTCTTTTCTG
TGGCTGCGTGAAAGCCTTGAGGGGCTCCGGGAGGGCCCTTTGTGCGGGGGGAGCGGCTCGGGGGGTGCGT
GCGTGTGTGTGTGCGTGGGGAGCGCCGCGTGCGGCTCCGCGCTGCCCGGCGGCTGTGAGCGCTGCGGGCG
CGGCGCGGGGCTTTGTGCGCTCCGCAGTGTGCGCGAGGGGAGCGCGGCCGGGGGCGGTGCCCCGCGGTGC
GGGGGGGGCTGCGAGGGGAACAAAGGCTGCGTGCGGGGTGTGTGCGTGGGGGGGTGAGCAGGGGGTGTGG
GCGCGTCGGTCGGGCTGCAACCCCCCCTGCACCCCCCTCCCCGAGTTGCTGAGCACGGCCCGGCTTCGGG
TGCGGGGCTCCGTACGGGGCGTGGCGCGGGGCTCGCCGTGCCGGGCGGGGGGTGGCGGCAGGTGGGGGTG
CCGGGCGGGGCGGGGCCGCCTCGGGCCGGGGAGGGCTCGGGGGAGGGGCGCGGCGGCCCCCGGAGCGCCG
GCGGCTGTCGAGGCGCGGCGAGCCGCAGCCATTGCCTTTTATGGTAATCGTGCGAGAGGGCGCAGGGACT
TCCTTTGTCCCAAATCTGTGCGGAGCCGAAATCTGGGAGGCGCCGCCGCACCCCCTCTAGCGGGCGCGGG
GCGAAGCGGTGCGGCGCCGGCAGGAAGGAAATGGGCGGGGAGGGCCTTCGTGCGTCGCCGCGCCGCCGTC
CCCTTCTCCCTCTCCAGCCTCGGGGCTGTCCGCGGGGGGACGGCTGCCTTCGGGGGGGACGGGGCAGGGC
GGGGTTCGGCTTCTGGCGTGTGACCGGCGGCTCTAGAGCCTCTGCTAACCATGTTCATGCCTTCTTCTTT
TTCNTACAGCTCCTGGGCAACGTGCTGGTTATTGTGCTGTCTCATCATTTTGGCAAAGAATTGGGATCCG
CCACCATGATCAGTCTGATTGCGGCGTTAGCGGTAGATTACGTTATCGGCATGGAAAACGCCATGCCGTG
GAACCTGCCTGCCGATCTCGCCTGGTTTAAACGCAACACCTTAAATAAACCCGTGATTATGGGCCGCCAT
ACCTGGGAATCAATCGGTCGTCCGTTGCCAGGACGCAAAAATATTATCCTCAGCAGTCAACCGAGTACGG
ACGATCGCGTAACGTGGGTGAAGTCGGTGGATGAAGCCATCGCGGCGTGTGGTGACGTACCAGAAATCAT
GGTGATTGGCGGCGGTCGCGTTATTGAACAGTTCTTGCCAAAAGCGCAAAAACTGTATCTGACGCATATC
GACGCAGAAGTGGAAGGCGACACCCATTTCCCGGATTACGAGCCGGATGACTGGGAATCGGTATTCAGCG
AATTCCACGATGCTGATGCGCAGAACTCTCACAGCTATTGCTTTGAGATTCTGGAGCGGCGAGGCTCCGG
AACCGGTGCCACCATGTACCCATACGATGTTCCAGATTACGCTTCGCCGAAGAAAAAGCGCAAGGTCGAA
GCGTCCGACAAGAAGTACAGCATCGGCCTGGCCATCGGCACCAACTCTGTGGGCTGGGCCGTGATCACCG
ACGAGTACAAGGTGCCCAGCAAGAAATTCAAGGTGCTGGGCAACACCGACCGGCACAGCATCAAGAAGAA
CCTGATCGGAGCCCTGCTGTTCGACAGCGGCGAAACAGCCGAGGCCACCCGGCTGAAGAGAACCGCCAGA
AGAAGATACACCAGACGGAAGAACCGGATCTGCTATCTGCAAGAGATCTTCAGCAACGAGATGGCCAAGG
TGGACGACAGCTTCTTCCACAGACTGGAAGAGTCCTTCCTGGTGGAAGAGGATAAGAAGCACGAGCGGCA
CCCCATCTTCGGCAACATCGTGGACGAGGTGGCCTACCACGAGAAGTACCCCACCATCTACCACCTGAGA
AAGAAACTGGTGGACAGCACCGACAAGGCCGACCTGCGGCTGATCTATCTGGCCCTGGCCCACATGATCA
AGTTCCGGGGCCACTTCCTGATCGAGGGCGACCTGAACCCCGACAACAGCGACGTGGACAAGCTGTTCAT
CCAGCTGGTGCAGACCTACAACCAGCTGTTCGAGGAAAACCCCATCAACGCCAGCGGCGTGGACGCCAAG
GCCATCCTGTCTGCCAGACTGAGCAAGAGCAGACGGCTGGAAAATCTGATCGCCCAGCTGCCCGGCGAGA
AGAAGAATGGCCTGTTCGGCAACCTGATTGCCCTGAGCCTGGGCCTGACCCCCAACTTCAAGAGCAACTT
CGACCTGGCCGAGGATGCCAAACTGCAGCTGAGCAAGGACACCTACGACGACGACCTGGACAACCTGCTG
GCCCAGATCGGCGACCAGTACGCCGACCTGTTTCTGGCCGCCAAGAACCTGTCCGACGCCATCCTGCTGA
GCGACATCCTGAGAGTGAACACCGAGATCACCAAGGCCCCCCTGAGCGCCTCTATGATCAAGAGATACGA
CGAGCACCACCAGGACCTGACCCTGCTGAAAGCTCTCGTGCGGCAGCAGCTGCCTGAGAAGTACAAAGAG
ATTTTCTTCGACCAGAGCAAGAACGGCTACGCCGGCTACATTGACGGCGGAGCCAGCCAGGAAGAGTTCT
ACAAGTTCATCAAGCCCATCCTGGAAAAGATGGACGGCACCGAGGAACTGCTCGTGAAGCTGAACAGAGA
GGACCTGCTGCGGAAGCAGCGGACCTTCGACAACGGCAGCATCCCCCACCAGATCCACCTGGGAGAGCTG
CACGCCATTCTGCGGCGGCAGGAAGATTTTTACCCATTCCTGAAGGACAACCGGGAAAAGATCGAGAAGA
TCCTGACCTTCCGCATCCCCTACTACGTGGGCCCTCTGGCCAGGGGAAACAGCAGATTCGCCTGGATGAC
CAGAAAGAGCGAGGAAACCATCACCCCCTGGAACTTCGAGGAAGTGGTGGACAAGGGCGCTTCCGCCCAG
AGCTTCATCGAGCGGATGACCAACTTCGATAAGAACCTGCCCAACGAGAAGGTGCTGCCCAAGCACAGCC
TGCTGTACGAGTACTTCACCGTGTATAACGAGCTGACCAAAGTGAAATACGTGACCGAGGGAATGAGAAA
GCCCGCCTTCCTGAGCGGCGAGCAGAAAAAGGCCATCGTGGACCTGCTGTTCAAGACCAACCGGAAAGTG
ACCGTGAAGCAGCTGAAAGAGGACTACTTCAAGAAAATCGAGTGCTTCGACTCCGTGGAAATCTCCGGCG
TGGAAGATCGGTTCAACGCCTCCCTGGGCACATACCACGATCTGCTGAAAATTATCAAGGACAAGGACTT
CCTGGACAATGAGGAAAACGAGGACATTCTGGAAGATATCGTGCTGACCCTGACACTGTTTGAGGACAGA
GAGATGATCGAGGAACGGCTGAAAACCTATGCCCACCTGTTCGACGACAAAGTGATGAAGCAGCTGAAGC
GGCGGAGATACACCGGCTGGGGCAGGCTGAGCCGGAAGCTGATCAACGGCATCCGGGACAAGCAGTCCGG
CAAGACAATCCTGGATTTCCTGAAGTCCGACGGCTTCGCCAACAGAAACTTCATGCAGCTGATCCACGAC
GACAGCCTGACCTTTAAAGAGGACATCCAGAAAGCCCAGGTGTCCGGCCAGGGCGATAGCCTGCACGAGC
ACATTGCCAATCTGGCCGGCAGCCCCGCCATTAAGAAGGGCATCCTGCAGACAGTGAAGGTGGTGGACGA
GCTCGTGAAAGTGATGGGCCGGCACAAGCCCGAGAACATCGTGATCGAAATGGCCAGAGAGAACCAGACC
ACCCAGAAGGGACAGAAGAACAGCCGCGAGAGAATGAAGCGGATCGAAGAGGGCATCAAAGAGCTGGGCA
GCCAGATCCTGAAAGAACACCCCGTGGAAAACACCCAGCTGCAGAACGAGAAGCTGTACCTGTACTACCT
GCAGAATGGGCGGGATATGTACGTGGACCAGGAACTGGACATCAACCGGCTGTCCGACTACGATGTCGAC
GCCATCGTGCCTCAGAGCTTTCTGAAGGACGACTCCATCGACAACAAGGTGCTGACCAGAAGCGACAAGA
ACCGGGGCAAGAGCGACAACGTGCCCTCCGAAGAGGTCGTGAAGAAGATGAAGAACTACTGGCGGCAGCT
GCTGAACGCCAAGCTGATTACCCAGAGAAAGTTCGACAATCTGACCAAGGCCGAGAGAGGCGGCCTGAGC
GAACTGGATAAGGCCGGCTTCATCAAGAGACAGCTGGTGGAAACCCGGCAGATCACAAAGCACGTGGCAC
AGATCCTGGACTCCCGGATGAACACTAAGTACGACGAGAATGACAAGCTGATCCGGGAAGTGAAAGTGAT
CACCCTGAAGTCCAAGCTGGTGTCCGATTTCCGGAAGGATTTCCAGTTTTACAAAGTGCGCGAGATCAAC
AACTACCACCACGCCCACGACGCCTACCTGAACGCCGTCGTGGGAACCGCCCTGATCAAAAAGTACCCTA
AGCTGGAAAGCGAGTTCGTGTACGGCGACTACAAGGTGTACGACGTGCGGAAGATGATCGCCAAGAGCGA
GCAGGAAATCGGCAAGGCTACCGCCAAGTACTTCTTCTACAGCAACATCATGAACTTTTTCAAGACCGAG
ATTACCCTGGCCAACGGCGAGATCCGGAAGCGGCCTCTGATCGAGACAAACGGCGAAACCGGGGAGATCG
TGTGGGATAAGGGCCGGGATTTTGCCACCGTGCGGAAAGTGCTGAGCATGCCCCAAGTGAATATCGTGAA
AAAGACCGAGGTGCAGACAGGCGGCTTCAGCAAAGAGTCTATCCTGCCCAAGAGGAACAGCGATAAGCTG
ATCGCCAGAAAGAAGGACTGGGACCCTAAGAAGTACGGCGGCTTCGACAGCCCCACCGTGGCCTATTCTG
TGCTGGTGGTGGCCAAAGTGGAAAAGGGCAAGTCCAAGAAACTGAAGAGTGTGAAAGAGCTGCTGGGGAT
CACCATCATGGAAAGAAGCAGCTTCGAGAAGAATCCCATCGACTTTCTGGAAGCCAAGGGCTACAAAGAA
GTGAAAAAGGACCTGATCATCAAGCTGCCTAAGTACTCCCTGTTCGAGCTGGAAAACGGCCGGAAGAGAA
TGCTGGCCTCTGCCGGCGAACTGCAGAAGGGAAACGAACTGGCCCTGCCCTCCAAATATGTGAACTTCCT
GTACCTGGCCAGCCACTATGAGAAGCTGAAGGGCTCCCCCGAGGATAATGAGCAGAAACAGCTGTTTGTG
GAACAGCACAAGCACTACCTGGACGAGATCATCGAGCAGATCAGCGAGTTCTCCAAGAGAGTGATCCTGG
CCGACGCTAATCTGGACAAAGTGCTGTCCGCCTACAACAAGCACCGGGATAAGCCCATCAGAGAGCAGGC
CGAGAATATCATCCACCTGTTTACCCTGACCAATCTGGGAGCCCCTGCCGCCTTCAAGTACTTTGACACC
ACCATCGACCGGAAGAGGTACACCAGCACCAAAGAGGTGCTGGACGCCACCCTGATCCACCAGAGCATCA
CCGGCCTGTACGAGACACGGATCGACCTGTCTCAGCTGGGAGGCGACAGCCCCAAGAAGAAGAGAAAGGT
GGAGGCCAGCCTCGAGTGCGAAAGCGGCGGGCCGGCCGACGCCCTTGACGATTTTGACTTAGACATGCTC
CCAGCCGATGCCCTTGACGACTTTGACCTTGATATGCTGCCTGCTGACGCTCTTGACGATTTTGACCTTG
ACATGCTCCCCGGGTCACTACCCAGCGCTAGCGTCGAGTGCGAAAGCGGCGGGCCGGCCGACGCCCTTGA
CGATTTTGACTTAGACATGCTCCCAGCCGATGCCCTTGACGACTTTGACCTTGATATGCTGCCTGCTGAC
GCTCTTGACGATTTTGACCTTGACATGCTCCCCGGGTCACTACCCAGCGCTAGCGTCGAGTGCGAAAGCG
GCGGGCCGGCCGACGCCCTTGACGATTTTGACTTAGACATGCTCCCAGCCGATGCCCTTGACGACTTTGA
CCTTGATATGCTGCCTGCTGACGCTCTTGACGATTTTGACCTTGACATGCTCCCCGGGTCACTACCCAGC
GCTAGCGTCGAGTGCGAAAGCGGCGGGCCGGCCGACGCCCTTGACGATTTTGACTTAGACATGCTCCCAG
CCGATGCCCTTGACGACTTTGACCTTGATATGCTGCCTGCTGACGCTCTTGACGATTTTGACCTTGACAT
GCTCCCCGGGTCACTACCCAGCGCTAGCGTCGAGTTCGAAGGCAGCGGCGGGCCTTCAGGGCAGATCAGC
AACCAGGCCCTGGCTCTGGCCCCTAGCTCCGCTCCAGTGCTGGCCCAGACTATGGTGCCCTCTAGTGCTA
TGGTGCCTCTGGCCCAGCCACCTGCTCCAGCCCCTGTGCTGACCCCAGGACCACCCCAGTCACTGAGCGC
TCCAGTGCCCAAGTCTACACAGGCCGGCGAGGGGACTCTGAGTGAAGCTCTGCTGCACCTGCAGTTCGAC
GCTGATGAGGACCTGGGAGCTCTGCTGGGGAACAGCACCGATCCCGGAGTGTTCACAGATCTGGCCTCCG
TGGACAACTCTGAGTTTCAGCAGCTGCTGAATCAGGGCGTGTCCATGTCTCATAGTACAGCCGAACCAAT
GCTGATGGAGTACCCCGAAGCCATTACCCGGCTGGTGACCGGCAGCCAGCGGCCCCCCGACCCCGCTCCA
ACTCCCCTGGGAACCAGCGGCCTGCCTAATGGGCTGTCCGGAGATGAAGACTTCTCAAGCATCGCTGATA
TGGACTTTAGTGCCCTGCTGTCACAGATTTCCTCTAGTGGGCAGGGAGGAGGTGGAAGCGGCTTCAGCGT
GGACACCAGTGCCCTGCTGGACCTGTTCAGCCCCTCGGTGACCGTGCCCGACATGAGCCTGCCTGACCTT
GACAGCAGCCTGGCCAGTATCCAAGAGCTCCTGTCTCCCCAGGAGCCCCCCAGGCCTCCCGAGGCAGAGA
ACAGCAGCCCGGATTCAGGGAAGCAGCTGGTGCACTACACAGCGCAGCCGCTGTTCCTGCTGGACCCCGG
CTCCGTGGACACCGGGAGCAACGACCTGCCGGTGCTGTTTGAGCTGGGAGAGGGCTCCTACTTCTCCGAA
GGGGACGGCTTCGCCGAGGACCCCACCATCTCCCTGCTGACAGGCTCGGAGCCTCCCAAAGCCAAGGACC
CCACTGTCTCCTCTAGCGTCGACGGCTCCGGAGAGGGCAGAGGAAGTCTGCTAACATGCGGTGACGTCGA
GGAGAATCCTGGCCCAATCGATATGGTGAGCAAGGGCGAGGAGCTGTTCACCGGGGTGGTGCCCATCCTG
GTCGAGCTGGACGGCGACGTAAACGGCCACAAGTTCAGCGTGTCCGGCGAGGGCGAGGGCGATGCCACCT
ACGGCAAGCTGACCCTGAAGTTCATCTGCACCACCGGCAAGCTGCCCGTGCCCTGGCCCACCCTCGTGAC
CACCCTGACCTACGGCGTGCAGTGCTTCAGCCGCTACCCCGACCACATGAAGCAGCACGACTTCTTCAAG
TCCGCCATGCCCGAAGGCTACGTCCAGGAGCGCACCATCTTCTTCAAGGACGACGGCAACTACAAGACCC
GCGCCGAGGTGAAGTTCGAGGGCGACACCCTGGTGAACCGCATCGAGCTGAAGGGCATCGACTTCAAGGA
GGACGGCAACATCCTGGGGCACAAGCTGGAGTACAACTACAACAGCCACAACGTCTATATCATGGCCGAC
AAGCAGAAGAACGGCATCAAGGTGAACTTCAAGATCCGCCACAACATCGAGGACGGCAGCGTGCAGCTCG
CCGACCACTACCAGCAGAACACCCCCATCGGCGACGGCCCCGTGCTGCTGCCCGACAACCACTACCTGAG
CACCCAGTCCGCCCTGAGCAAAGACCCCAACGAGAAGCGCGATCACATGGTCCTGCTGGAGTTCGTGACC
GCCGCCGGGATCACTCTCGGCATGGACGAGCTGTACAAGTAATTTAAAGAATTCCGCCCCCCCCCCCTCT
CCCTCCCCCCCCCCTAACGTTACTGGCCGAAGCCGCTTGGAATAAGGCCGGTGTGCGTTTGTCTATATGT
TATTTTCCACCATATTGCCGTCTTTTGGCAATGTGAGGGCCCGGAAACCTGGCCCTGTCTTCTTGACGAG
CATTCCTAGGGGTCTTTCCCCTCTCGCCAAAGGAATGCAAGGTCTGTTGAATGTCGTGAAGGAAGCAGTT
CCTCTGGAAGCTTCTTGAAGACAAACAACGTCTGTAGCGACCCTTTGCAGGCAGCGGAACCCCCCACCTG
GCGACAGGTGCCTCTGCGGCCAAAAGCCACGTGTATAAGATACACCTGCAAAGGCGGCACAACCCCAGTG
CCACGTTGTGAGTTGGATAGTTGTGGAAAGAGTCAAATGGCTCTCCTCAAGCGTATTCAACAAGGGGCTG
AAGGATGCCCAGAAGGTACCCCATTGTATGGGATCTGATCTGGGGCCTCGGTGCACATGCTTTACATGTG
TTTAGTCGAGGTTAAAAAAACGTCTAGGCCCCCCGAACCACGGGGACGTGGTTTTCCTTTGAAAAACACG
ATGATAAGCTTGCCACAACCATGGCTGAACAAGATGGATTGCACGCAGGTTCTCCGGCCGCTTGGGTGGA
GAGGCTATTCGGCTATGACTGGGCACAACAGACAATCGGCTGCTCTGATGCCGCCGTGTTCCGGCTGTCA
GCGCAGGGGCGCCCGGTTCTTTTTGTCAAGACCGACCTGTCCGGTGCCCTGAATGAACTGCAGGACGAGG
CAGCGCGGCTATCGTGGCTGGCCACGACGGGCGTTCCTTGCGCAGCTGTGCTCGACGTTGTCACTGAAGC
GGGAAGGGACTGGCTGCTATTGGGCGAAGTGCCGGGGCAGGATCTCCTGTCATCTCACCTTGCTCCTGCC
GAGAAAGTATCCATCATGGCTGATGCAATGCGGCGGCTGCATACGCTTGATCCGGCTACCTGCCCATTCG
ACCACCAAGCGAAACATCGCATCGAGCGAGCACGTACTCGGATGGAAGCCGGTCTTGTCGATCAGGATGA
TCTGGACGAAGAGCATCAGGGGCTCGCGCCAGCCGAACTGTTCGCCAGGCTCAAGGCGCGCATGCCCGAC
GGCGAGGATCTCGTCGTGACCCATGGCGATGCCTGCTTGCCGAATATCATGGTGGAAAATGGCCGCTTTT
CTGGATTCATCGACTGTGGCCGGCTGGGTGTGGCGGACCGCTATCAGGACATAGCGTTGGCTACCCGTGA
TATTGCTGAAGAGCTTGGCGGCGAATGGGCTGACCGCTTCCTCGTGCTTTACGGTATCGCCGCTCCCGAT
TCGCAGCGCATCGCCTTCTATCGCCTTCTTGACGAGTTCTTCTGAGCGGGATCGGCTAGAGTCGACCCGG
ACGGGACGCTCCTGCGCCTGATACAGAACGAATTGCTTGCAGGCATCTCATGAGTGTGTCTTCCCGTTTT
CCGCCTGAGGTCACTGCGTGGATGGAGCGCTGGCGCCTGCTGCGCGACGGCGAGCTGCTCACCACCCACT
CGAGGGCTGCAGCGCTGCAGAGGCCGAGTGCAGAACTGCTCCAAAGGGACCTCAAGGCTTTCCGAGGGAC
ACTAGGCTGACTCCATCGAGCCAGTGTAGAGATAAGCTTATCGATGATCTAGAGCTCGCTGATCAGCCTC
GACTGTGCCTTCTAGTTGCCAGCCATCTGTTGTTTGCCCCTCCCCCGTGCCTTCCTTGACCCTGGAAGGT
GCCACTCCCACTGTCCTTTCCTAATAAAATGAGGAAATTGCATCGCATTGTCTGAGTAGGTGTCATTCTA
TTCTGGGGGGTGGGGTGGGGCAGGACAGCAAGGGGGAGGATTGGGAAGACAATAGCAGGCATGCTGGGGA
TGCGGTGGGCTCTATGGCTTCTGAGGCGGAAAGAACCTGCAGCCCAAGCTTGGCGTAATCATGGTCATAG
CTGTTTCCTGTGTGAAATTGTTATCCGCTCACAATTCCACACAACATACGAGCCGGAAGCATAAAGTGTA
AAGCCTGGGGTGCCTAATGAGTGAGCTAACTCACATTAATTGCGTTGCGCTCACTGCCCGCTTTCCAGTC
GGGAAACCTGTCGTGCCAGCGGATCCCATAGTGACTGGATATGTTGTGTTTTACAGTATTATGTAGTCTG
TTTTTTATGCAAAATCTAATTTAATATATTGATATTTATATCATTTTACGTTTCTCGTTCAGCTTTTTTG
TACAAACTTGTGCTAGCATTCTAGTTGATATCTATAACAAGAAAATATATATATAATAAGTTATCACGTA
AGTAGAACATGAAATAACAATATAATTATCGTATGAGTTAAATCTTAAAAGTCACGTAAAAGATAATCAT
GCGTCATTTTGACTCACGCGGTCGTTATAGTTCAAAATCAGTGACACTTACCGCATTGACAAGCACGCCT
CACGGGAGCTCCAAGCGGCGACTGAGATGTCCTAAATGCACAGCGACGGATTCGCGCTATTTAGAAAGAG
AGAGCAATATTTCAAGAATGCATGCGTCAATTTTACGCAGACTATCTTTCTAGGGTTAATCTAGAATGGC
GCGCCCCAATTCGCCCTATAGTGAGTCGTATTACGCGCGCTCACTGGCCGTCGTTTTACAACGTCGTGAC
TGGGAAAACCCTGGCGTTACCCAACTTAATCGCCTTGCAGCACATCCCCCTTTCGCCAGCTGGCGTAATA
GCGAAGAGGCCCGCACCGATCGCCCTTCCCAACAGTTGCGCAGCCTGAATGGCGAATGGG
[124 nt withheld, positions 14131-14254]
C
[91 nt withheld, positions 14256-14346]
A
[49 nt withheld, positions 14348-14396]
CCTTTGACGTTGGAGTCCACGTTCTTT
[37 nt withheld, positions 14424-14460]
ACCCTATCTCGGTCTATTCTTTTGATTTATAAGGGATTTTGCCGATTTCGGCCTATTGGTTAAAAAATGA
GCTGATTTAACAAAAATTTAACGCGAATTTTAACAAAATATTAACGCTTACAATTTAG
