>Addgene plasmid #102886 | PB-CAG-DDdCas9VPH-T2A-GFP-IRES-Neo | addgene partial sequence | sequence record 198237 | Addgene partial NGS Result
AGGGCTCGGGGGAGGGGCGCGGCGGCCCCCGGAGCGCCGGCGGCTGTCGAGGCGCGGCGAGCCGCAGCCA
TTGCCTTTTATGGTAATCGTGCGAGAGGGCGCAGGGACTTCCTTTGTCCCAAATCTGTGCGGAGCCGAAA
TCTGGGAGGCGCCGCCGCACCCCCTCTAGCGGGCGCGGGGCGAAGCGGTGCGGCGCCGGCAGGAAGGAAA
TGGGCGGGGAGGGCCTTCGTGCGTCGCCGCGCCGCCGTCCCCTTCTCCCTCTCCAGCCTCGGGGCTGTCC
GCGGGGGGACGGCTGCCTTCGGGGGGGACGGGGCAGGGCGGGGTTCGGCTTCTGGCGTGTGACCGGCGGC
TCTAGAGCCTCTGCTAACCATGTTCATGCCTTCTTCTTTTTCCTACAGCTCCTGGGCAACGTGCTGGTTA
TTGTGCTGTCTCATCATTTTGGCAAAGAATTGGGATCCGCCACCATGATCAGTCTGATTGCGGCGTTAGC
GGTAGATTACGTTATCGGCATGGAAAACGCCATGCCGTGGAACCTGCCTGCCGATCTCGCCTGGTTTAAA
CGCAACACCTTAAATAAACCCGTGATTATGGGCCGCCATACCTGGGAATCAATCGGTCGTCCGTTGCCAG
GACGCAAAAATATTATCCTCAGCAGTCAACCGAGTACGGACGATCGCGTAACGTGGGTGAAGTCGGTGGA
TGAAGCCATCGCGGCGTGTGGTGACGTACCAGAAATCATGGTGATTGGCGGCGGTCGCGTTATTGAACAG
TTCTTGCCAAAAGCGCAAAAACTGTATCTGACGCATATCGACGCAGAAGTGGAAGGCGACACCCATTTCC
CGGATTACGAGCCGGATGACTGGGAATCGGTATTCAGCGAATTCCACGATGCTGATGCGCAGAACTCTCA
CAGCTATTGCTTTGAGATTCTGGAGCGGCGAGGCTCCGGAACCGGTGCCACCATGTACCCATACGATGTT
CCAGATTACGCTTCGCCGAAGAAAAAGCGCAAGGTCGAAGCGTCCGACAAGAAGTACAGCATCGGCCTGG
CCATCGGCACCAACTCTGTGGGCTGGGCCGTGATCACCGACGAGTACAAGGTGCCCAGCAAGAAATTCAA
GGTGCTGGGCAACACCGACCGGCACAGCATCAAGAAGAACCTGATCGGAGCCCTGCTGTTCGACAGCGGC
GAAACAGCCGAGGCCACCCGGCTGAAGAGAACCGCCAGAAGAAGATACACCAGACGGAAGAACCGGATCT
GCTATCTGCAAGAGATCTTCAGCAACGAGATGGCCAAGGTGGACGACAGCTTCTTCCACAGACTGGAAGA
GTCCTTCCTGGTGGAAGAGGATAAGAAGCACGAGCGGCACCCCATCTTCGGCAACATCGTGGACGAGGTG
GCCTACCACGAGAAGTACCCCACCATCTACCACCTGAGAAAGAAACTGGTGGACAGCACCGACAAGGCCG
ACCTGCGGCTGATCTATCTGGCCCTGGCCCACATGATCAAGTTCCGGGGCCACTTCCTGATCGAGGGCGA
CCTGAACCCCGACAACAGCGACGTGGACAAGCTGTTCATCCAGCTGGTGCAGACCTACAACCAGCTGTTC
GAGGAAAACCCCATCAACGCCAGCGGCGTGGACGCCAAGGCCATCCTGTCTGCCAGACTGAGCAAGAGCA
GACGGCTGGAAAATCTGATCGCCCAGCTGCCCGGCGAGAAGAAGAATGGCCTGTTCGGCAACCTGATTGC
CCTGAGCCTGGGCCTGACCCCCAACTTCAAGAGCAACTTCGACCTGGCCGAGGATGCCAAACTGCAGCTG
AGCAAGGACACCTACGACGACGACCTGGACAACCTGCTGGCCCAGATCGGCGACCAGTACGCCGACCTGT
TTCTGGCCGCCAAGAACCTGTCCGACGCCATCCTGCTGAGCGACATCCTGAGAGTGAACACCGAGATCAC
CAAGGCCCCCCTGAGCGCCTCTATGATCAAGAGATACGACGAGCACCACCAGGACCTGACCCTGCTGAAA
GCTCTCGTGCGGCAGCAGCTGCCTGAGAAGTACAAAGAGATTTTCTTCGACCAGAGCAAGAACGGCTACG
CCGGCTACATTGACGGCGGAGCCAGCCAGGAAGAGTTCTACAAGTTCATCAAGCCCATCCTGGAAAAGAT
GGACGGCACCGAGGAACTGCTCGTGAAGCTGAACAGAGAGGACCTGCTGCGGAAGCAGCGGACCTTCGAC
AACGGCAGCATCCCCCACCAGATCCACCTGGGAGAGCTGCACGCCATTCTGCGGCGGCAGGAAGATTTTT
ACCCATTCCTGAAGGACAACCGGGAAAAGATCGAGAAGATCCTGACCTTCCGCATCCCCTACTACGTGGG
CCCTCTGGCCAGGGGAAACAGCAGATTCGCCTGGATGACCAGAAAGAGCGAGGAAACCATCACCCCCTGG
AACTTCGAGGAAGTGGTGGACAAGGGCGCTTCCGCCCAGAGCTTCATCGAGCGGATGACCAACTTCGATA
AGAACCTGCCCAACGAGAAGGTGCTGCCCAAGCACAGCCTGCTGTACGAGTACTTCACCGTGTATAACGA
GCTGACCAAAGTGAAATACGTGACCGAGGGAATGAGAAAGCCCGCCTTCCTGAGCGGCGAGCAGAAAAAG
GCCATCGTGGACCTGCTGTTCAAGACCAACCGGAAAGTGACCGTGAAGCAGCTGAAAGAGGACTACTTCA
AGAAAATCGAGTGCTTCGACTCCGTGGAAATCTCCGGCGTGGAAGATCGGTTCAACGCCTCCCTGGGCAC
ATACCACGATCTGCTGAAAATTATCAAGGACAAGGACTTCCTGGACAATGAGGAAAACGAGGACATTCTG
GAAGATATCGTGCTGACCCTGACACTGTTTGAGGACAGAGAGATGATCGAGGAACGGCTGAAAACCTATG
CCCACCTGTTCGACGACAAAGTGATGAAGCAGCTGAAGCGGCGGAGATACACCGGCTGGGGCAGGCTGAG
CCGGAAGCTGATCAACGGCATCCGGGACAAGCAGTCCGGCAAGACAATCCTGGATTTCCTGAAGTCCGAC
GGCTTCGCCAACAGAAACTTCATGCAGCTGATCCACGACGACAGCCTGACCTTTAAAGAGGACATCCAGA
AAGCCCAGGTGTCCGGCCAGGGCGATAGCCTGCACGAGCACATTGCCAATCTGGCCGGCAGCCCCGCCAT
TAAGAAGGGCATCCTGCAGACAGTGAAGGTGGTGGACGAGCTCGTGAAAGTGATGGGCCGGCACAAGCCC
GAGAACATCGTGATCGAAATGGCCAGAGAGAACCAGACCACCCAGAAGGGACAGAAGAACAGCCGCGAGA
GAATGAAGCGGATCGAAGAGGGCATCAAAGAGCTGGGCAGCCAGATCCTGAAAGAACACCCCGTGGAAAA
CACCCAGCTGCAGAACGAGAAGCTGTACCTGTACTACCTGCAGAATGGGCGGGATATGTACGTGGACCAG
GAACTGGACATCAACCGGCTGTCCGACTACGATGTCGACGCCATCGTGCCTCAGAGCTTTCTGAAGGACG
ACTCCATCGACAACAAGGTGCTGACCAGAAGCGACAAGAACCGGGGCAAGAGCGACAACGTGCCCTCCGA
AGAGGTCGTGAAGAAGATGAAGAACTACTGGCGGCAGCTGCTGAACGCCAAGCTGATTACCCAGAGAAAG
TTCGACAATCTGACCAAGGCCGAGAGAGGCGGCCTGAGCGAACTGGATAAGGCCGGCTTCATCAAGAGAC
AGCTGGTGGAAACCCGGCAGATCACAAAGCACGTGGCACAGATCCTGGACTCCCGGATGAACACTAAGTA
CGACGAGAATGACAAGCTGATCCGGGAAGTGAAAGTGATCACCCTGAAGTCCAAGCTGGTGTCCGATTTC
CGGAAGGATTTCCAGTTTTACAAAGTGCGCGAGATCAACAACTACCACCACGCCCACGACGCCTACCTGA
ACGCCGTCGTGGGAACCGCCCTGATCAAAAAGTACCCTAAGCTGGAAAGCGAGTTCGTGTACGGCGACTA
CAAGGTGTACGACGTGCGGAAGATGATCGCCAAGAGCGAGCAGGAAATCGGCAAGGCTACCGCCAAGTAC
TTCTTCTACAGCAACATCATGAACTTTTTCAAGACCGAGATTACCCTGGCCAACGGCGAGATCCGGAAGC
GGCCTCTGATCGAGACAAACGGCGAAACCGGGGAGATCGTGTGGGATAAGGGCCGGGATTTTGCCACCGT
GCGGAAAGTGCTGAGCATGCCCCAAGTGAATATCGTGAAAAAGACCGAGGTGCAGACAGGCGGCTTCAGC
AAAGAGTCTATCCTGCCCAAGAGGAACAGCGATAAGCTGATCGCCAGAAAGAAGGACTGGGACCCTAAGA
AGTACGGCGGCTTCGACAGCCCCACCGTGGCCTATTCTGTGCTGGTGGTGGCCAAAGTGGAAAAGGGCAA
GTCCAAGAAACTGAAGAGTGTGAAAGAGCTGCTGGGGATCACCATCATGGAAAGAAGCAGCTTCGAGAAG
AATCCCATCGACTTTCTGGAAGCCAAGGGCTACAAAGAAGTGAAAAAGGACCTGATCATCAAGCTGCCTA
AGTACTCCCTGTTCGAGCTGGAAAACGGCCGGAAGAGAATGCTGGCCTCTGCCGGCGAACTGCAGAAGGG
AAACGAACTGGCCCTGCCCTCCAAATATGTGAACTTCCTGTACCTGGCCAGCCACTATGAGAAGCTGAAG
GGCTCCCCCGAGGATAATGAGCAGAAACAGCTGTTTGTGGAACAGCACAAGCACTACCTGGACGAGATCA
TCGAGCAGATCAGCGAGTTCTCCAAGAGAGTGATCCTGGCCGACGCTAATCTGGACAAAGTGCTGTCCGC
CTACAACAAGCACCGGGATAAGCCCATCAGAGAGCAGGCCGAGAATATCATCCACCTGTTTACCCTGACC
AATCTGGGAGCCCCTGCCGCCTTCAAGTACTTTGACACCACCATCGACCGGAAGAGGTACACCAGCACCA
AAGAGGTGCTGGACGCCACCCTGATCCACCAGAGCATCACCGGCCTGTACGAGACACGGATCGACCTGTC
TCAGCTGGGAGGCGACAGCCCCAAGAAGAAGAGAAAGGTGGAGGCCAGCCTCGAGTGCGAAAGCGGCGGG
CCGGCCGACGCCCTTGACGATTTTGACTTAGACATGCTCCCAGCCGATGCCCTTGACGACTTTGACCTTG
ATATGCTGCCTGCTGACGCTCTTGACGATTTTGACCTTGACATGCTCCCCGGGTCACTACCCAGCGCTAG
CGTCGAGTGCGAAAGCGGCGGGCCGGCCGACGCCCTTGACGATTTTGACTTAGACATGCTCCCAGCCGAT
GCCCTTGACGACTTTGACCTTGATATGCTGCCTGCTGACGCTCTTGACGATTTTGACCTTGACATGCTCC
CCGGGTCACTACCCAGCGCTAGCGTCGAGTGCGAAAGCGGCGGGCCGGCCGACGCCCTTGACGATTTTGA
CTTAGACATGCTCCCAGCCGATGCCCTTGACGACTTTGACCTTGATATGCTGCCTGCTGACGCTCTTGAC
GATTTTGACCTTGACATGCTCCCCGGGTCACTACCCAGCGCTAGCGTCGAGTGCGAAAGCGGCGGGCCGG
CCGACGCCCTTGACGATTTTGACTTAGACATGCTCCCAGCCGATGCCCTTGACGACTTTGACCTTGATAT
GCTGCCTGCTGACGCTCTTGACGATTTTGACCTTGACATGCTCCCCGGGTCACTACCCAGCGCTAGCGTC
GAGTTCGAAGGCAGCGGCGGGCCTTCAGGGCAGATCAGCAACCAGGCCCTGGCTCTGGCCCCTAGCTCCG
CTCCAGTGCTGGCCCAGACTATGGTGCCCTCTAGTGCTATGGTGCCTCTGGCCCAGCCACCTGCTCCAGC
CCCTGTGCTGACCCCAGGACCACCCCAGTCACTGAGCGCTCCAGTGCCCAAGTCTACACAGGCCGGCGAG
GGGACTCTGAGTGAAGCTCTGCTGCACCTGCAGTTCGACGCTGATGAGGACCTGGGAGCTCTGCTGGGGA
ACAGCACCGATCCCGGAGTGTTCACAGATCTGGCCTCCGTGGACAACTCTGAGTTTCAGCAGCTGCTGAA
TCAGGGCGTGTCCATGTCTCATAGTACAGCCGAACCAATGCTGATGGAGTACCCCGAAGCCATTACCCGG
CTGGTGACCGGCAGCCAGCGGCCCCCCGACCCCGCTCCAACTCCCCTGGGAACCAGCGGCCTGCCTAATG
GGCTGTCCGGAGATGAAGACTTCTCAAGCATCGCTGATATGGACTTTAGTGCCCTGCTGTCACAGATTTC
CTCTAGTGGGCAGGGAGGAGGTGGAAGCGGCTTCAGCGTGGACACCAGTGCCCTGCTGGACCTGTTCAGC
CCCTCGGTGACCGTGCCCGACATGAGCCTGCCTGACCTTGACAGCAGCCTGGCCAGTATCCAAGAGCTCC
TGTCTCCCCAGGAGCCCCCCAGGCCTCCCGAGGCAGAGAACAGCAGCCCGGATTCAGGGAAGCAGCTGGT
GCACTACACAGCGCAGCCGCTGTTCCTGCTGGACCCCGGCTCCGTGGACACCGGGAGCAACGACCTGCCG
GTGCTGTTTGAGCTGGGAGAGGGCTCCTACTTCTCCGAAGGGGACGGCTTCGCCGAGGACCCCACCATCT
CCCTGCTGACAGGCTCGGAGCCTCCCAAAGCCAAGGACCCCACTGTCTCCTCTAGCGTCGACGGCTCCGG
AGAGGGCAGAGGAAGTCTGCTAACATGCGGTGACGTCGAGGAGAATCCTGGCCCAATCGATATGGTGAGC
AAGGGCGAGGAGCTGTTCACCGGGGTGGTGCCCATCCTGGTCGAGCTGGACGGCGACGTAAACGGCCACA
AGTTCAGCGTGTCCGGCGAGGGCGAGGGCGATGCCACCTACGGCAAGCTGACCCTGAAGTTCATCTGCAC
CACCGGCAAGCTGCCCGTGCCCTGGCCCACCCTCGTGACCACCCTGACCTACGGCGTGCAGTGCTTCAGC
CGCTACCCCGACCACATGAAGCAGCACGACTTCTTCAAGTCCGCCATGCCCGAAGGCTACGTCCAGGAGC
GCACCATCTTCTTCAAGGACGACGGCAACTACAAGACCCGCGCCGAGGTGAAGTTCGAGGGCGACACCCT
GGTGAACCGCATCGAGCTGAAGGGCATCGACTTCAAGGAGGACGGCAACATCCTGGGGCACAAGCTGGAG
TACAACTACAACAGCCACAACGTCTATATCATGGCCGACAAGCAGAAGAACGGCATCAAGGTGAACTTCA
AGATCCGCCACAACATCGAGGACGGCAGCGTGCAGCTCGCCGACCACTACCAGCAGAACACCCCCATCGG
CGACGGCCCCGTGCTGCTGCCCGACAACCACTACCTGAGCACCCAGTCCGCCCTGAGCAAAGACCCCAAC
GAGAAGCGCGATCACATGGTCCTGCTGGAGTTCGTGACCGCCGCCGGGATCACTCTCGGCATGGACGAGC
TGTACAAGTAATTTAAAGAATTCCGCCCCMCCCCCCTCTCNNNNNNNNCCCCCTAACGTTACTGGCCGAA
GCCGCTTGGAATAAGGCCGGTGTGCGTTTGTCTATATGTTATTTTCCACCATATTGCCGTCTTTTGGCAA
TGTGAGGGCCCGGAAACCTGGCCCTGTCTTCTTGACGAGCATTCCTAGGGGTCTTTCCCCTCTCGCCAAA
GGAATGCAAGGTCTGTTGAATGTCGTGAAGGAAGCAGTTCCTCTGGAAGCTTCTTGAAGACAAACAACGT
CTGTAGCGACCCTTTGCAGGCAGCGGAACCCCCCACCTGGCGACAGGTGCCTCTGCGGCCAAAAGCCACG
TGTATAAGATACACCTGCAAAGGCGGCACAACCCCAGTGCCACGTTGTGAGTTGGATAGTTGTGGAAAGA
GTCAAATGGCTCTCCTCAAGCGTATTCAACAAGGGGCTGAAGGATGCCCAGAAGGTACCCCATTGTATGG
GATCTGATCTGGGGCCTCGGTGCACATGCTTTACATGTGTTTAGTCGAGGTTAAAAAAACGTCTAGGCCC
CCCGAACCACGGGGACGTGGTTTTCCTTTGAAAAACACGATGATAAGCTTGCCACAACCATGGCTGAACA
AGATGGATTGCACGCAGGTTCTCCGGCCGCTTGGGTGGAGAGGCTATTCGGCTATGACTGGGCACAACAG
ACAATCGGCTGCTCTGATGCCGCCGTGTTCCGGCTGTCAGCGCAGGGGCGCCCGGTTCTTTTTGTCAAGA
CCGACCTGTCCGGTGCCCTGAATGAACTGCAGGACGAGGCAGCGCGGCTATCGTGGCTGGCCACGACGGG
CGTTCCTTGCGCAGCTGTGCTCGACGTTGTCACTGAAGCGGGAAGGGACTGGCTGCTATTGGGCGAAGTG
CCGGGGCAGGATCTCCTGTCATCTCACCTTGCTCCTGCCGAGAAAGTATCCATCATGGCTGATGCAATGC
GGCGGCTGCATACGCTTGATCCGGCTACCTGCCCATTCGACCACCAAGCGAAACATCGCATCGAGCGAGC
ACGTACTCGGATGGAAGCCGGTCTTGTCGATCAGGATGATCTGGACGAAGAGCATCAGGGGCTCGCGCCA
GCCGAACTGTTCGCCAGGCTCAAGGCGCGCATGCCCGACGGCGAGGATCTCGTCGTGACCCATGGCGATG
CCTGCTTGCCGAATATCATGGTGGAAAATGGCCGCTTTTCTGGATTCATCGACTGTGGCCGGCTGGGTGT
GGCGGACCGCTATCAGGACATAGCGTTGGCTACCCGTGATATTGCTGAAGAGCTTGGCGGCGAATGGGCT
GACCGCTTCCTCGTGCTTTACGGTATCGCCGCTCCCGATTCGCAGCGCATCGCCTTCTATCGCCTTCTTG
ACGAGTTCTTCTGAGCGGGATCGGCTAGAGTCGACCCGGACGGGACGCTCCTGCGCCTGATACAGAACGA
ATTGCTTGCAGGCATCTCATGAGTGTGTCTTCCCGTTTTCCGCCTGAGGTCACTGCGTGGATGGAGCGCT
GGCGCCTGCTGCGCGACGGCGAGCTGCTCACCACCCACTCGAGGGCTGCAGCGCTGCAGAGGCCGAGTGC
AGAACTGCTCCAAAGGGACCTCAAGGCTTTCCGAGGGACACTAGGCTGACTCCATCGAGCCAGTGTAGAG
ATAAGCTTATCGATGATCTAGAGCTCGCTGATCAGCCTCGACTGTGCCTTCTAGTTGCCAGCCATCTGTT
GTTTGCCCCTCCCCCGTGCCTTCCTTGACCCTGGAAGGTGCCACTCCCACTGTCCTTTCCTAATAAAATG
AGGAAATTGCATCGCATTGTCTGAGTAGGTGTCATTCTATTCTGGGGGGTGGGGTGGGGCAGGACAGCAA
GGGGGAGGATTGGGAAGACAATAGCAGGCATGCTGGGGATGCGGTGGGCTCTATGGCTTCTGAGGCGGAA
AGAACCTGCAGCCCAAGCTTGGCGTAATCATGGTCATAGCTGTTTCCTGTGTGAAATTGTTATCCGCTCA
CAATTCCACACAACATACGAGCCGGAAGCATAAAGTGTAAAGCCTGGGGTGCCTAATGAGTGAGCTAACT
CACATTAATTGCGTTGCGCTCACTGCCCGCTTTCCAGTCGGGAAACCTGTCGTGCCAGCGGATCCCATAG
TGACTGGATATGTTGTGTTTTACAGTATTATGTAGTCTGTTTTTTATGCAAAATCTAATTTAATATATTG
ATATTTATATCATTTTACGTTTCTCGTTCAGCTTTTTTGTACAAACTTGTGCTAGCATTCTAGTTGATAT
CTATAACAAGAAAATATATATATAATAAGTTATCACGTAAGTAGAACATGAAATAACAATATAATTATCG
TATGAGTTAAATCTTAAAAGTCACGTAAAAGATAATCATGCGTCATTTTGACTCACGCGGTCGTTATAGT
TCAAAATCAGTGACACTTACCGCATTGACAAGCACGCCTCACGGGAGCTCCAAGCGGCGACTGAGATGTC
CTAAATGCACAGCGACGGATTCGCGCTATTTAGAAAGAGAGAGCAATATTTCAAGAATGCATGCGTCAAT
TTTACGCAGACTATCTTTCTAGGGTTAATCTAGAATGGCGCGCCCCAATTCGCCCTATAGTGAGTCGTAT
TACGCGCGCTCACTGGCCGTCGTTTTACAACGTCGTGACTGGGAAAACCCTGGCGTTACCCAACTTAATC
GCCTTGCAGCACATCCCCCTTTCGCCAGCTGGCGTAATAGCGAAGAGGCCCGCACCGATCGCCCTTCCCA
ACAGTTGCGCAGCCTGAATGGCGAATGGG
[124 nt withheld, positions 10390-10513]
C
[91 nt withheld, positions 10515-10605]
A
[49 nt withheld, positions 10607-10655]
CCTTTGACGTTGGAGTCCACGTTCTTT
[37 nt withheld, positions 10683-10719]
ACCCTATCTCGGTCTATTCTTTTGATTTATAAGGGATTTTGCCGATTTCGGCCTATTGGTTAAAAAATGA
GCTGATTTAACAAAAATTTAACGCGAATTTTAACAAAATATTAACGCTTACAATTTAGGTGGCACTTTTC
GGGGAAATGTGCGCGGAACCCCTATTTGTTTATTTTTCTAAATACATTCAAATATGTATCCGCTCATGAG
ACAATAACCCTGATAAATGCTTCAATAATATTGAAAAAGGAAGAGTATGAGTATTCAACATTTCCGTGTC
GCCCTTATTCCCTTTTTTGCGGCATTTTGCCTTCCTGTTTTTGCTCACCCAGAAACGCTGGTGAAAGTAA
AAGATGCTGAAGATCAGTTGGGTGCACGAGTGGGTTACATCGAACTGGATCTCAACAGCGGTAAGATCCT
TGAGAGTTTTCGCCCCGAAGAACGTTTTCCAATGATGAGCACTTTTAAAGTTCTGCTATGTGGCGCGGTA
TTATCCCGTATTGACGCCGGGCAAGAGCAACTCGGTCGCCGCATACACTATTCTCAGAATGACTTGGTTG
AGTACTCACCAGTCACAGAAAAGCATCTTACGGATGGCATGACAGTAAGAGAATTATGCAGTGCTGCCAT
AACCATGAGTGATAACACTGCGGCCAACTTACTTCTGACAACGATCGGAGGACCGAAGGAGCTAACCGCT
TTTTTGCACAACATGGGGGATCATGTAACTCGCCTTGATCGTTGGGAACCGGAGCTGAATGAAGCCATAC
CAAACGACGAGCGTGACACCACGATGCCTGTAGCAATGGCAACAACGTTGCGCAAACTATTAACTGGCGA
ACTACTTACTCTAGCTTCCCGGCAACAATTAATAGACTGGATGGAGGCGGATAAAGTTGCAGGACCACTT
CTGCGCTCGGCCCTTCCGGCTGGCTGGTTTATTGCTGATAAATCTGGAGCCGGTGAGCGTGGGTCTCGCG
GTATCATTGCAGCACTGGGGCCAGATGGTAAGCCCTCCCGTATCGTAGTTATCTACACGACGGGGAGTCA
GGCAACTATGGATGAACGAAATAGACAGATCGCTGAGATAGGTGCCTCACTGATTAAGCATTGGTAACTG
TCAGACCAAGTTTACTCATATATACTTTAGATTGATTTAAAACTTCATTTTTAATTTAAAAGGATCTAGG
TGAAGATCCTTTTTGATAATCTCATGACCAAAATCCCTTAACGTGAGTTTTCGTTCCACTGAGCGTCAGA
CCCCGTAGAAAAGATCAAAGGATCTTCTTGAGATCCTTTTTTTCTGCGCGTAATCTGCTGCTTGCAAACA
AAAAAACCACCGCTACCAGCGGTGGTTTGTTTGCCGGATCAAGAGCTACCAACTCTTTTTCCGAAGGTAA
CTGGCTTCAGCAGAGCGCAGATACCAAATACTGTTCTTCTAGTGTAGCCGTAGTTAGGCCACCACTTCAA
GAACTCTGTAGCACCGCCTACATACCTCGCTCTGCTAATCCTGTTACCAGTGGCTGCTGCCAGTGGCGAT
AAGTCGTGTCTTACCGGGTTGGACTCAAGACGATAGTTACCGGATAAGGCGCAGCGGTCGGGCTGAACGG
GGGGTTCGTGCACACAGCCCAGCTTGGAGCGAACGACCTACACCGAACTGAGATACCTACAGCGTGAGCT
ATGAGAAAGCGCCACGCTTCCCGAAGGGAGAAAGGCGGACAGGTATCCGGTAAGCGGCAGGGTCGGAACA
GGAGAGCGCACGAGGGAGCTTCCAGGGGGAAACGCCTGGTATCTTTATAGTCCTGTCGGGTTTCGCCACC
TCTGACTTGAGCGTCGATTTTTGTGATGCTCGTCAGGGGGGCGGAGCCTATGGAAAAACGCCAGCAACGC
GGCCTTTTTACGGTTCCTGGCCTTTTGCTGGCCTTTTGCTCACATGTTCTTTCCTGCGTTATCCCCTGAT
TCTGTGGATAACCGTATTACCGCCTTTGAGTGAGCTGATACCGCTCGCCGCAGCCGAACGACCGAGCGCA
GCGAGTCAGTGAGCGAGGAAGCGGAAGAGCGCCCAATACGCAAACCGCCTCTCCCCGCGCGTTGGCCGAT
TCATTAATGCAGCTGGCACGACAGGTTTCCCGACTGGAAAGCGGGCAGTGAGCGCAACGCAATTAATGTG
AGTTAGCTCACTCATTAGGCACCCCAGGCTTTACACTTTATGCTTCCGGCTCGTATGTTGTGTGGAATTG
TGAGCGGATAACAATTTCACACAGGAAACAGCTATGACCATGATTACGCCAAGCGCGCAATTAACCCTCA
CTAAAGGGAACAAAAGCTGGATTAATTAAGCGGCCGCATACGCGTATACTAGATTAACCCTAGAAAGATA
ATCATATTGTGACGTACGTTAAAGATAATCATGCGTAAAATTGACGCATGTGTTTTATCGGTCTGTATAT
CGAGGTTTATTTATTAATTTGAATAGATATTAAGTTTTATTATATTTACACTTACATACTAATAATAAAT
TCAACAAACAATTTATTTATGTTTATTTATTTATTAAAAAAAAACAAAAACTCAAAATTTCTTCTATAAA
GTAACAAAACTTTTAACTAGTTATTAATAGTAATCAATTACGGGGTCATTAGTTCATAGCCCATATATGG
AGTTCCGCGTTACATAACTTACGGTAAATGGCCCGCCTGGCTGACCGCCCAACGACCCCCGCCCATTGAC
GTCAATAATGACGTATGTTCCCATAGTAACGCCAATAGGGACTTTCCATTGACGTCAATGGGTGGAGTAT
TTACGGTAAACTGCCCACTTGGCAGTACATCAAGTGTATCATATGCCAAGTACGCCCCCTATTGACGTCA
ATGACGGTAAATGGCCCGCCTGGCATTATGCCCAGTACATGACCTTATGGGACTTTCCTACTTGGCAGTA
CATCTACGTATTAGTCATCGCTATTACCATGGTCGAGGTGAGCCCCACGTTCTGCTTCACTCTCCCCATC
TCCCCCCCCTCCCCACCCCCAATTTTGTATTTATTTATTTTTTAATTATTTTGTGCAGCGATGGGGGCGG
GGGGGGGGGG
